Addgene plasmid #121007: C103m
Purpose: MoClo golden gate assembly CD part for mScarlet-I-LAA (fast-folding mScarlet variant, codon-optimized for E. col, with LAA degradation tag; see https://www.fpbase.org/protein/mscarlet-i/).
Depositing lab: Richard Murray. Depositing organization: California Institute of Technology.
Backbone
  Vector backbone: DVA
  Backbone size w/o insert (bp): 2100
  Vector type: Synthetic Biology
Growth in bacteria
  Bacterial resistance: Ampicillin, 100 μg/mL
  Growth temperature: 37°C
  Growth strain: JM109
  Copy number: High Copy
Gene/Insert
  Gene/Insert name: mScarlet-I codon optimized with LAA tag
  Species: Synthetic
  Insert size (bp): 746
  Tag / fusion protein: LAA degradation tag for ssrA (C terminal on insert)
  Cloning method: Gibson Cloning
  Sequencing primers: 5′ AAATAGGCGTATCACGAGGCA; 3′ TTACCGCCTTTGAGTGAGCTG
Terms and licenses: Academic/Nonprofit Terms; Industry Terms: Not Available to Industry
Depositor comments: Please see Supplemental Documents for annotated Genbank file.
How to cite: C103m was a gift from Richard Murray (Addgene plasmid # 121007 ; http://n2t.net/addgene:121007 ; RRID:Addgene_121007)
