[The description below was written by a language model from this plasmid's Addgene catalogue record and pLannotate feature annotations shown in this document.]
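Description:
C103m is a synthetic-biology part plasmid built on the DVA backbone (about 2.1 kb without insert) that stores a single coding-sequence module for MoClo Golden Gate assembly. It is a small bacterial plasmid of roughly 2.8 kb, maintained in E. coli at high copy through a ColE1/pUC-type origin of replication and selected with ampicillin via a β-lactamase gene driven by its native bla promoter.

The payload is a synthetic insert of about 750 bp encoding mScarlet-I, a monomeric, constitutively fluorescent red protein noted for rapid maturation, here codon-optimized for E. coli. Its C terminus carries an LAA degradation tag, the ssrA-type signal that directs proteins to the cell's endogenous proteases. This shortens the reporter's lifetime, so fluorescence follows changes in expression more closely than it would with a stable protein that accumulates. The annotated mScarlet-I coding region is flanked by BioBrick prefix and suffix sequences, and a putative bacterial transcription terminator lies upstream of the prefix on the opposite strand, likely insulating the part from surrounding transcription. The degradation tag itself is not separately annotated in the feature table.

No promoter or ribosome binding site for the reporter is annotated, consistent with its role as a "CD" position part: it is not meant to express by itself, but to be combined with promoter, RBS and terminator parts from the same toolkit into complete transcription units. Typical uses would be building genetic circuits or dynamic reporters in E. coli where a fast-folding, rapidly turned-over red readout is wanted. The insert was introduced into the backbone by Gibson cloning.
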