Features (pLannotate 1.2.2; 7 found; start..end, strand, type, name):
     47..90      -  terminator     bacterial terminator: putative bacterial transcription terminator
     93..114     +  misc_feature   BioBrick prefix: BioBrick prefix for parts that do not start with "ATG"
    133..828     +  CDS            mScarlet-I: mScarlet-I is a basic (constitutively fluorescent) red fluorescent protein published in 2016, derived from synthetic construct. It is reported to be a rapidly-maturing monomer with moderate acid sensitivity.
    882..902     +  misc_feature   BioBrick suffix: universal suffix for all parts
   1079..1667    -  rep_origin     ori: high-copy-number ColE1/pMB1/pBR322/pUC origin of replication
   1838..2698    -  CDS            AmpR: β-lactamase; bla; confers resistance to ampicillin, carbenicillin, and related antibiotics
   2699..2803    -  promoter       AmpR promoter: bla
>Addgene plasmid #121007 | C103m | addgene full sequence | sequence record 236162 | Addgene NGS Result
ATTATCATGACATTAACCTATAAAAATAGGCGTATCACGAGGCAGAATTTCAGATAAAAAAAATCCTTAG
CTTTCGCTAAGGATGATTTCTGGAATTCGCGGCCGCTTCTAGAGACTAGTGGGTCTCAAATGATGGTCAG
TAAAGGCGAAGCAGTTATCAAAGAGTTCATGCGCTTCAAAGTTCATATGGAAGGGTCGATGAACGGGCAC
GAATTTGAAATTGAAGGCGAAGGCGAAGGCCGCCCATATGAAGGGACCCAAACCGCAAAGCTTAAGGTTA
CTAAAGGCGGTCCATTACCCTTTTCGTGGGACATTTTAAGCCCACAGTTTATGTACGGGAGTCGCGCTTT
CATCAAGCACCCTGCGGACATCCCAGATTACTACAAACAGTCTTTCCCCGAGGGGTTCAAGTGGGAGCGC
GTGATGAACTTCGAGGATGGCGGAGCCGTGACGGTCACCCAAGATACCTCTTTGGAGGACGGTACGTTGA
TCTACAAAGTGAAATTGCGTGGCACGAATTTTCCACCTGATGGGCCTGTCATGCAGAAAAAGACAATGGG
ATGGGAAGCTTCCACGGAGCGCCTTTACCCAGAGGACGGTGTTCTTAAAGGGGATATCAAAATGGCGCTG
CGTCTTAAAGATGGAGGCCGCTACCTGGCGGACTTCAAGACTACTTACAAGGCCAAAAAACCAGTGCAGA
TGCCGGGTGCGTACAATGTAGATCGTAAATTAGATATTACAAGTCACAATGAAGATTACACGGTCGTAGA
GCAGTATGAGCGCAGTGAGGGGCGTCACTCTACGGGCGGTATGGACGAGTTATACAAGACTAGTGCAGCG
AACGACGAAAATTACGCCCTTGCAGCGTGAAGGTAGAGACCTACTAGTAGCGGCCGCTGCAGGCTTCCTC
GCTCACTGACTCGCTGCGCTCGGTCGTTCGGCTGCGGCGAGCGGTATCAGCTCACTCAAAGGCGGTAATA
CGGTTATCCACAGAATCAGGGGATAACGCAGGAAAGAACATGTGAGCAAAAGGCCAGCAAAAGGCCAGGA
ACCGTAAAAAGGCCGCGTTGCTGGCGTTTTTCCACAGGCTCCGCCCCCCTGACGAGCATCACAAAAATCG
ACGCTCAAGTCAGAGGTGGCGAAACCCGACAGGACTATAAAGATACCAGGCGTTTCCCCCTGGAAGCTCC
CTCGTGCGCTCTCCTGTTCCGACCCTGCCGCTTACCGGATACCTGTCCGCCTTTCTCCCTTCGGGAAGCG
TGGCGCTTTCTCATAGCTCACGCTGTAGGTATCTCAGTTCGGTGTAGGTCGTTCGCTCCAAGCTGGGCTG
TGTGCACGAACCCCCCGTTCAGCCCGACCGCTGCGCCTTATCCGGTAACTATCGTCTTGAGTCCAACCCG
GTAAGACACGACTTATCGCCACTGGCAGCAGCCACTGGTAACAGGATTAGCAGAGCGAGGTATGTAGGCG
GTGCTACAGAGTTCTTGAAGTGGTGGCCTAACTACGGCTACACTAGAAGAACAGTATTTGGTATCTGCGC
TCTGCTGAAGCCAGTTACCTTCGGAAAAAGAGTTGGTAGCTCTTGATCCGGCAAACAAACCACCGCTGGT
AGCGGTGGTTTTTTTGTTTGCAAGCAGCAGATTACGCGCAGAAAAAAAGGATCTCAAGAAGATCCTTTGA
TCTTTTCTACGGGGTCTGACGCTCAGTGGAACGAAAACTCACGTTAAGGGATTTTGGTCATGAGATTATC
AAAAAGGATCTTCACCTAGATCCTTTTAAATTAAAAATGAAGTTTTAAATCAATCTAAAGTATATATGAG
TAAACTTGGTCTGACAGTTACCAATGCTTAATCAGTGAGGCACCTATCTCAGCGATCTGTCTATTTCGTT
CATCCATAGTTGCCTGACTCCCCGTCGTGTAGATAACTACGATACGGGAGGGCTTACCATCTGGCCCCAG
TGCTGCAATGATACCGCGCGACCCACGCTCACCGGCTCCAGATTTATCAGCAATAAACCAGCCAGCCGGA
AGGGCCGAGCGCAGAAGTGGTCCTGCAACTTTATCCGCCTCCATCCAGTCTATTAATTGTTGCCGGGAAG
CTAGAGTAAGTAGTTCGCCAGTTAATAGTTTGCGCAACGTTGTTGCCATTGCTACAGGCATCGTGGTGTC
ACGCTCGTCGTTTGGTATGGCTTCATTCAGCTCCGGTTCCCAACGATCAAGGCGAGTTACATGATCCCCC
ATGTTGTGCAAAAAAGCGGTTAGCTCCTTCGGTCCTCCGATCGTTGTCAGAAGTAAGTTGGCCGCAGTGT
TATCACTCATGGTTATGGCAGCACTGCATAATTCTCTTACTGTCATGCCATCCGTAAGATGCTTTTCTGT
GACTGGTGAGTACTCAACCAAGTCATTCTGAGAATAGTGTATGCGGCGACCGAGTTGCTCTTGCCCGGCG
TCAATACGGGATAATACCGCGCCACATAGCAGAACTTTAAAAGTGCTCATCATTGGAAAACGTTCTTCGG
GGCGAAAACTCTCAAGGATCTTACCGCTGTTGAGATCCAGTTCGATGTAACCCACTCGTGCACCCAACTG
ATCTTCAGCATCTTTTACTTTCACCAGCGTTTCTGGGTGAGCAAAAACAGGAAGGCAAAATGCCGCAAAA
AAGGGAATAAGGGCGACACGGAAATGTTGAATACTCATACTCTTCCTTTTTCAATATTATTGAAGCATTT
ATCAGGGTTATTGTCTCATGAGCGGATACATATTTGAATGTATTTAGAAAAATAAACAAATAGGGGTTCC
GCGCACATTTCCCCGAAAAGTGCCACCTGACGTCTAAGAAACCATT
