>Addgene plasmid #121007 | C103m | depositor partial sequence | sequence record 230068 | insert sequence
AATGATGGTCAGTAAAGGCGAAGCAGTTATCAAAGAGTTCATGCGCTTCAAAGTTCATATGGAAGGGTCG
ATGAACGGGCACGAATTTGAAATTGAAGGCGAAGGCGAAGGCCGCCCATATGAAGGGACCCAAACCGCAA
AGCTTAAGGTTACTAAAGGCGGTCCATTACCCTTTTCGTGGGACATTTTAAGCCCACAGTTTATGTACGG
GAGTCGCGCTTTCATCAAGCACCCTGCGGACATCCCAGATTACTACAAACAGTCTTTCCCCGAGGGGTTC
AAGTGGGAGCGCGTGATGAACTTCGAGGATGGCGGAGCCGTGACGGTCACCCAAGATACCTCTTTGGAGG
ACGGTACGTTGATCTACAAAGTGAAATTGCGTGGCACGAATTTTCCACCTGATGGGCCTGTCATGCAGAA
AAAGACAATGGGATGGGAAGCTTCCACGGAGCGCCTTTACCCAGAGGACGGTGTTCTTAAAGGGGATATC
AAAATGGCGCTGCGTCTTAAAGATGGAGGCCGCTACCTGGCGGACTTCAAGACTACTTACAAGGCCAAAA
AACCAGTGCAGATGCCGGGTGCGTACAATGTAGATCGTAAATTAGATATTACAAGTCACAATGAAGATTA
CACGGTCGTAGAGCAGTATGAGCGCAGTGAGGGGCGTCACTCTACGGGCGGTATGGACGAGTTATACAAG
ACTAGTGCAGCGAACGACGAAAATTACGCCCTTGCAGCGTGAAGGT
